>Addgene plasmid #72176 | Unc5a.a-Fc-His | depositor full sequence | sequence record 131362 | Full Sequence
GTCGAGGTCTCGACGGTATCGATTGACATTGATTATTGACTAGCTAGTTATTAATAGTAATCAATTACGG
GGTCATTAGTTCATAGCCCATATATGGAGTTCCGCGTTACATAACTTACGGTAAATGGCCCGCCTGGCTG
ACCGCCCAACGACCCCCGCCCATTGACGTCAATAATGACGTATGTTCCCATAGTAACGCCAATAGGGACT
TTCCATTGACGTCAATGGGTGGAGTATTTACGGTAAACTGCCCACTTGGCAGTACATCAAGTGTATCATA
TGCCAAGTCCGCCCCCTATTGACGTCAATGACGGTAAATGGCCCGCCTGGCATTATGCCCAGTACATGAC
CTTACGGGACTTTCCTACTTGGCAGTACATCTACGTATTAGTCATCGCTATTACCATGGTGATGCGGTTT
TGGCAGTACACCAATGGGCGTGGATAGCGGTTTGACTCACGGGGATTTCCAAGTCTCCACCCCATTGACG
TCAATGGGAGTTTGTTTTGGCACCAAAATCAACGGGACTTTCCAAAATGTCGTAATAACCCCGCCCCGTT
GACGCAAATGGGCGGTAGGCGTGTACGGTGGGAGGTCTATATAAGCAGAGCTCGTTTAGTGAACCGTCAG
ATCGCCTGGAGACGCCATCCACGCTGTTTTGACCTCCATAGAAGACACCGGGACCGATCCAGCCTCCGCG
GCCGGGAACGGTGCATTGGAACGCGGATTCCCCGTGCCAAGAGTGACGTAAGTACCGCCTATAGACTCTA
TAGGCACACCCCTTTGGCTCTTATGCATGCTATACTGTTTTTGGCTTGGGGCCTATACACCCCCGCTTCC
ATATGCTATAGGTGATGGTATAGCTTAGCCTATAGGTGTGGGTTATTGACCATTATTGACCACTCCCCTA
TTGGTGACGATACTTTCCATTACTAATCCATAACATGGCTCTTTGCCACAACTATCTCTATTGGCTATAT
GCCAATACTCTGTCCTTCAGAGACTGACACGGACTCTGTATTTTTACAGGATGGGGTCCCATTTATTATT
TACAAATTCACATATACAACAACGCCGTCCCCCGTGCCCGCAGTTTTTATTAAACATAGCGTGGGATCTC
CACGCGAATCTCGGGTACGTGTTCCGGACATGGGCTCTTCTCCGGTAGCGGCGGAGCTTCCACATCCGAG
CCCTGGTCCCATGCCTCCAGCGGCTCATGGTCGCTCGGCAGCTCCTTGCTCCTAACAGTGGAGGCCAGAC
TTAGGCACAGCACAATGCCCACCACCACCAGTGTGCCGCACAAGGCCGTGGCGGTAGGGTATGTGTCTGA
AAATGAGCTCGGAGATTGGGCTCGCACCGCTGACGCAGATGGAAGACTTAAGGCAGCGGCAGAAGAAGAT
GCAGGCAGCTGAGTTGTTGTATTCTGATAAGAGTCAGAGGTAACTCCCGTTGCGGTGCTGTTAACGGTGG
AGGGCAGTGTAGTCTGAGCAGTACTCGTTGCTGCCGCGCGCGCCACCAGACATAATAGCTGACAGACTAA
CAGACTGTTCCTTTCCATGGGTCTTTTCTGCAGAAGCTTGAATTCTCGAGGATCCGCGGCCGCGCCACCA
TGGCCGTCCGGCCCGGCCTGTGGCCAGCGCTCCTGGGCATAGTCCTCACTGCCTGGCTTCGTGGTTCGGG
TGCCCAGCAGAGTGCCACAGTGGCCAACCCAGTGCCTGGTGCCAACCCGGACCTGCTGCCCCACTTCCTG
GTAGAGCCGGAGGACGTGTACATTGTCAAGAACAAGCCCGTGCTGCTGGTGTGCAAGGCTGTGCCCGCCA
CCCAGATCTTCTTCAAGTGCAACGGGGAATGGGTTCGCCAGGTCGATCACGTCATTGAACGCAGCACTGA
CGGCAGCAGCGGATTGCCAACCATGGAGGTCCGGATCAACGTATCAAGGCAGCAGGTCGAGAAAGTGTTT
GGGCTGGAGGAGTACTGGTGCCAGTGTGTGGCATGGAGCTCCTCAGGAACCACCAAAAGCCAGAAGGCCT
ACATCCGGATTGCCTATTTGCGCAAGAACTTTGAGCAGGAGCCGCTGGCCAAGGAAGTGTCACTGGAGCA
AGGCATTGTGCTACCTTGTCGCCCCCCGGAAGGAATCCCCCCAGCTGAGGTGGAGTGGCTCCGAAATGAG
GACCTCGTGGACCCCTCCCTCGACCCCAATGTGTACATCACACGGGAGCACAGCCTAGTCGTGCGGCAGG
CCCGCCTGGCCGACACTGCCAACTACACCTGCGTGGCCAAGAACATCGTGGCCCGTCGCCGAAGCGCCTC
TGCGGCCGTCATTGTTTATGTGAACGGTGGGTGGTCGACGTGGACCGAGTGGTCCGTCTGCAGTGCCAGC
TGTGGGCGTGGCTGGCAGAAACGGAGCCGGAGCTGCACCAACCCGGCACCTCTCAACGGGGGCGCCTTCT
GTGAGGGGCAGAATGTCCAGAAAACAGCCTGCGCCACTCTGTGCCCAGTGGATGGGAGCTGGAGCCCATG
GAGTAAGTGGTCAGCCTGCGGGCTTGACTGCACCCACTGGCGGAGCCGGGAGTGCTCCGACCCAGCGCCC
CGCAACGGAGGTGAGGAGTGCCGGGGTGCTGACCTGGACACCCGCAACTGTACCAGTGACCTCTGCCTGC
ACACCTCTTCCACTAGTGACAAAACTCACACATGCCCACCGTGCCCAGCACCTGAACTCCTGGGGGGACC
GTCAGTCTTCCTCTTCCCCCCAAAACCCAAGGACACCCTCATGATCTCCCGGACCCCTGAGGTCACATGC
GTGGTGGTGGACGTGAGCCACGAAGACCCTGAGGTCAAGTTCAACTGGTACGTGGACGGCGTGGAGGTGC
ATAATGCCAAGACAAAGCCGCGGGAGGAGCAGTACAACAGCACGTACCGTGTGGTCAGCGTCCTCACCGT
CCTGCACCAGGACTGGCTGAATGGCAAGGAGTACAAGTGCAAGGTCTCCAACAAAGCCCTCCCAGCCCCC
ATCGAGAAAACCATCTCCAAAGCCAAAGGGCAGCCCCGAGAACCACAGGTGTATACCCTGCCCCCATCCC
GGGATGAGCTGACCAAGAACCAGGTCAGCCTGACCTGCCTGGTCAAAGGCTTCTATCCCAGCGACATCGC
CGTGGAGTGGGAGAGCAATGGGCAGCCGGAGAACAACTACAAGACCACGCCTCCCGTGCTGGACTCCGAC
GGCTCCTTCTTCCTCTACAGCAAGCTCACCGTGGACAAGAGCAGGTGGCAGCAGGGGAACGTCTTCTCAT
GCTCCGTGATGCATGAGGCTCTGCACAACCACTACACGCAGAAGAGCCTCTCCCTGTCTCCGGGTAAAGG
CGGCCATCATCACCATCACCATTAATCTAGAGATCTTATTAAAGCAGAACTTGTTTATTGCAGCTTATAA
TGGTTACAAATAAAGCAATAGCATCACAAATTTCACAAATAAAGCATTTTTTTCACTGCATTCTAGTTGT
GGTTTGTCCAAACTCATCAATGTATCTTATCATGTCTGGTCGACTCTAGCTAGACTCTTCCGCTTCCTCG
CTCACTGACTCGCTGCGCTCGGTCGTTCGGCTGCGGCGAGCGGTATCAGCTCACTCAAAGGCGGTAATAC
GGTTATCCACAGAATCAGGGGATAACGCAGGAAAGAACATGTGAGCAAAAGGCCAGCAAAAGGCCAGGAA
CCGTAAAAAGGCCGCGTTGCTGGCGTTTTTCCATAGGCTCCGCCCCCCTGACGAGCATCACAAAAATCGA
CGCTCAAGTCAGAGGTGGCGAAACCCGACAGGACTATAAAGATACCAGGCGTTTCCCCCTGGAAGCTCCC
TCGTGCGCTCTCCTGTTCCGACCCTGCCGCTTACCGGATACCTGTCCGCCTTTCTCCCTTCGGGAAGCGT
GGCGCTTTCTCATAGCTCACGCTGTAGGTATCTCAGTTCGGTGTAGGTCGTTCGCTCCAAGCTGGGCTGT
GTGCACGAACCCCCCGTTCAGCCCGACCGCTGCGCCTTATCCGGTAACTATCGTCTTGAGTCCAACCCGG
TAAGACACGACTTATCGCCACTGGCAGCAGCCACTGGTAACAGGATTAGCAGAGCGAGGTATGTAGGCGG
TGCTACAGAGTTCTTGAAGTGGTGGCCTAACTACGGCTACACTAGAAGAACAGTATTTGGTATCTGCGCT
CTGCTGAAGCCAGTTACCTTCGGAAAAAGAGTTGGTAGCTCTTGATCCGGCAAACAAACCACCGCTGGTA
GCGGTGGTTTTTTTGTTTGCAAGCAGCAGATTACGCGCAGAAAAAAAGGATCTCAAGAAGATCCTTTGAT
CTTTTCTACGGGGTCTGACGCTCAGTGGAACGAAAACTCACGTTAAGGGATTTTGGTCATGAGATTATCA
AAAAGGATCTTCACCTAGATCCTTTTAAATTAAAAATGAAGTTTTAAATCAATCTAAAGTATATATGAGT
AAACTTGGTCTGACAGTTACCAATGCTTAATCAGTGAGGCACCTATCTCAGCGATCTGTCTATTTCGTTC
ATCCATAGTTGCCTGACTCCCCGTCGTGTAGATAACTACGATACGGGAGGGCTTACCATCTGGCCCCAGT
GCTGCAATGATACCGCGAGACCCACGCTCACCGGCTCCAGATTTATCAGCAATAAACCAGCCAGCCGGAA
GGGCCGAGCGCAGAAGTGGTCCTGCAACTTTATCCGCCTCCATCCAGTCTATTAATTGTTGCCGGGAAGC
TAGAGTAAGTAGTTCGCCAGTTAATAGTTTGCGCAACGTTGTTGCCATTGCTACAGGCATCGTGGTGTCA
CGCTCGTCGTTTGGTATGGCTTCATTCAGCTCCGGTTCCCAACGATCAAGGCGAGTTACATGATCCCCCA
TGTTGTGCAAAAAAGCGGTTAGCTCCTTCGGTCCTCCGATCGTTGTCAGAAGTAAGTTGGCCGCAGTGTT
ATCACTCATGGTTATGGCAGCACTGCATAATTCTCTTACTGTCATGCCATCCGTAAGATGCTTTTCTGTG
ACTGGTGAGTACTCAACCAAGTCATTCTGAGAATAGTGTATGCGGCGACCGAGTTGCTCTTGCCCGGCGT
CAATACGGGATAATACCGCGCCACATAGCAGAACTTTAAAAGTGCTCATCATTGGAAAACGTTCTTCGGG
GCGAAAACTCTCAAGGATCTTACCGCTGTTGAGATCCAGTTCGATGTAACCCACTCGTGCACCCAACTGA
TCTTCAGCATCTTTTACTTTCACCAGCGTTTCTGGGTGAGCAAAAACAGGAAGGCAAAATGCCGCAAAAA
AGGGAATAAGGGCGACACGGAAATGTTGAATACTCATACTCTTCCTTTTTCAATATTATTGAAGCATTTA
TCAGGGTTATTGTCTCATGAGCGGATACATATTTGAATGTATTTAGAAAAATAAACAAATAGGGGTTCCG
CGCACATTTCCCCGAAAAGTGCCACCTGACGTCTAAGAAACCATTATTATCATGACATTAACCTATAAAA
ATAGGCGTATCACGAGGCCCTTTCGTCTCGCGCGTTTCGGTGATGACGGTGAAAACCTCTGACACATGCA
GCTCCCGGAGGAATGTGTGTCAGTTAGGGTGTGGAAAGTCCCCAGGCTCCCCAGGCAGGCAGAAGTATGC
AAAGCATGCATCTCAATTAGTCAGCAACCAGGTGTGGAAAGTCCCCAGGCTCCCCAGCAGGCAGAAGTAT
GCAAAGCATGCATCTCAATTAGTCAGCAACCATAGTCCCGCCCCTAACTCCGCCCATCCCGCCCCTAACT
CCGCCCAGTTCCGCCCATTCTCCGCCCCATGGCTGACTAATTTTTTTTATTTATGCAGAGGCCGAGGCCG
CCTCTGCCTCTGAGCTATTCCAGAAGTAGTGAGGAGGCTTTTTTGGAGGCCTAGGCTTTTGCAAAAAGCT
CCCGGGAGCTTGTATATCCATTTTCGTCCCGGAGACGGTCACAGCTTGTCTGTAAGCGGATGCCGGGAGC
AGACAAGCCCGTCAGGGCGCGTCAGCGGGTGTTGGCGGGTGTCGGGGCTGGCTTAACTATGCGGCATCAG
AGCAGATTGTACTGAGAGTGCACCATATGCGGTGTGAAATACCGCACAGATGCGTAAGGAGAAAATACCG
CATCAGGAAATTGTAAGCGTTAATATTTTGTTAAAATTCGCGTTAAATTTTTGTTAAATCAGCTCATTTT
TTAACCAATAGGCCGAAATCGGCAAAATCCCTTATAAATCAAAAGAATAGACCGAGATAGGGT
[37 nt withheld, positions 6294-6330]
AAAGAACGTGGACTCCAACGTCAAAGG
[49 nt withheld, positions 6358-6406]
T
[91 nt withheld, positions 6408-6498]
G
[124 nt withheld, positions 6500-6623]
CCATTCGCCATTCAGGCTGCGCAACTGTTGGGAAGGGCGATCGGTGCGGGCCTCTTCGCTATTACGCCAG
CTGGCGAAAGGGGGATGTGCTGCAAGGCGATTAAGTTGGGTAACGCCAGGGTTTTCCCAGTCACGACGTT
GTAAAACGACGGCCAGTGAATT
Features (pLannotate 1.2.2; 14 found; start..end, strand, type, name):
     25..408     +  enhancer       CMV enhancer: human cytomegalovirus immediate early enhancer
    410..609     +  promoter       CMV promoter: human cytomegalovirus (CMV) immediate early promoter
    748..1573    +  intron         CMV intron A: human cytomegalovirus intron A (Chapman et al., 1991)
   1610..2671    +  CDS            Unc5a (fragment): UNC5A_MOUSE - Also known as Kiaa1976, Unc5h1. Experimental evidence at protein level: Swiss-Prot protein existence level 1. Receptor for netrin required for axon guidance. Functions in the netrin signaling pathway and promotes neurite outgrowth in response to NTN1. Mediates axon repulsion of neuronal growth cones in the developing nervous system in response to netrin. Axon repulsion in growth cones may be mediated by its association with DCC that may trigger signaling for repulsion. It also acts as a dependence receptor required for apoptosis induction when not associated with netrin ligand. F
   2678..3358    +  CDS            IGHG1 (fragment): IGHG1_HUMAN - Experimental evidence at protein level: Swiss-Prot protein existence level 1. Constant region of immunoglobulin heavy chains. Immunoglobulins, also known as antibodies, are membrane-bound or secreted glycoproteins produced by B lymphocytes. In the recognition phase of humoral immunity, the membrane-bound immunoglobulins serve as receptors which, upon binding of a specific antigen, trigger the clonal expansion and differentiation of B lymphocytes into immunoglobulins- secreting plasma cells. Secreted immunoglobulins mediate the effector phase of humoral immunity, which results in
   3408..3529    +  polyA_signal   SV40 poly(A) signal: SV40 polyadenylation signal
   3738..4326    -  rep_origin     ori: high-copy-number ColE1/pMB1/pBR322/pUC origin of replication
   4497..5357    -  CDS            AmpR: β-lactamase; bla; confers resistance to ampicillin, carbenicillin, and related antibiotics
   5358..5462    -  promoter       AmpR promoter: bla
   5557..5592    +  CDS            rop (fragment): Rop protein, which maintains plasmids at low copy number; rop
   5615..5945    +  promoter       SV40 promoter: SV40 enhancer and early promoter
   6068..6167    +  misc_feature   bom (fragment): basis of mobility region from pBR322
   6195..6623    -  rep_origin     f1 ori (sequence partly withheld): f1 bacteriophage origin of replication; arrow indicates direction of (+) strand synthesis
   6627..6784    -  CDS            lacZα (fragment): LacZα fragment of β-galactosidase; lacZ fragment
