[The description below was written by a language model from this plasmid's Addgene catalogue record and pLannotate feature annotations shown in this document.]
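Description:
Unc5a.a-Fc-His is a mammalian expression plasmid built on the pCMVi-SV40ori backbone that produces the extracellular region of mouse Unc5A (isoform a, also called Unc5h1), a netrin receptor involved in axon guidance. The 1,062 bp ectodomain fragment sits between retained NotI and SpeI sites and is fused in frame at its C terminus to the Fc region of human IgG1 followed by a 6X histidine tag, both supplied by the backbone. The annotated feature table identifies the Unc5a and IGHG1 fragments but does not separately call the His tag. Transcription is driven by the human cytomegalovirus immediate early enhancer and promoter, followed by CMV intron A, a leader intron commonly included to boost expression, and it terminates at an SV40 polyadenylation signal. The depositor notes that this previously reported isoform was designated "a" after a new isoform, named "z", was identified.

In bacteria the plasmid is maintained at high copy through a ColE1/pUC-type origin and selected with ampicillin via β-lactamase. The backbone also carries an SV40 enhancer/early promoter region, which contains the SV40 origin referred to in the backbone name and can support episomal amplification in cells expressing large T antigen. An f1 phage origin and residual rop, bom and lacZα fragments are also present. No mammalian selection marker is annotated, which suggests transient transfection.

The Fc portion allows capture or detection with Fc-binding reagents, and the His tag permits metal-affinity purification. The associated work used such recombinant ectodomains in an extracellular biochemical binding screen that implicated FLRT and Unc5 proteins in neuronal subtype recognition in the retina.
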