Addgene plasmid #72176: Unc5a.a-Fc-His
Purpose: Expresses the extracellular region of the Unc5A, isoform a protein, C-terminally fused to the Fc region of human IgG1 + 6X histidine tag.
Depositing lab: Woj Wojtowicz. Publication: An extracellular biochemical screen reveals that FLRTs and Unc5s mediate neuronal subtype recognition in the retina. Visser JJ, Cheng Y, Perry SC, Chastain AB, Parsa B, Masri SS, Ray TA, Kay JN, Wojtowicz WM. Elife. 2015 Dec 3;4. pii: e08149. doi: 10.7554/eLife.08149. PubMed 26633812.
Backbone
  Vector backbone: pCMVi-SV40ori
  Vector type: Mammalian Expression
Growth in bacteria
  Bacterial resistance: Ampicillin, 100 μg/mL
  Growth temperature: 37°C
  Growth strain: DH5alpha
  Copy number: High Copy
Gene/Insert
  Gene/Insert name: Unc5a.a (alt names: Unc5A, isoform a; Unc5h1; NCBI gene ID 107448; Reference sequence NM_153131.3)
  Species: M. musculus (mouse)
  Insert size (bp): 1062
  Entrez Gene: Unc5a (a.k.a. Unc5h1, mKIAA1976)
  Promoter: CMV
  Tag / fusion protein: Fc-His (C terminal on backbone)
  Cloning method: Restriction Enzyme; 5′ cloning site NotI (not destroyed); 3′ cloning site SpeI (not destroyed)
  Sequencing primers: 5′ GTCAGAGGTAACTCCCGTTGC; 3′ ATCATGAGGGTGTCCTTG
Terms and licenses: Academic/Nonprofit Terms; Industry Terms: Not Available to Industry
Depositor comments: We identified a previously-unreported isoform and named it "z". As such, we designated this previously-reported isoform as isoform "a".
How to cite: Unc5a.a-Fc-His was a gift from Woj Wojtowicz (Addgene plasmid # 72176 ; http://n2t.net/addgene:72176 ; RRID:Addgene_72176)
