>Addgene plasmid #72176 | Unc5a.a-Fc-His | addgene partial sequence | sequence record 137086 | pMRB101-F 5'-aagatgcaggcagctgagtt-3'
ACGGTGGAGGGCAGTGTAGTCTGAGCAGTACTCGTTGCTGCCGCGCGCGCCACCAGACATAATAGCTGAC
AGACTAACAGACTGTTCCTTTCCATGGGTCTTTTCTGCAGAAGCTTGAATTCTCGAGGATCCGCGGCCGC
GCCACCATGGCCGTCCGGCCCGGCCTGTGGCCAGCGCTCCTGGGCATAGTCCTCACTGCCTGGCTTCGTG
GTTCGGGTGCCCAGCAGAGTGCCACAGTGGCCAACCCAGTGCCTGGTGCCAACCCGGACCTGCTGCCCCA
CTTCCTGGTAGAGCCGGAGGACGTGTACATTGTCAAGAACAAGCCCGTGCTGCTGGTGTGCAAGGCTGTG
CCCGCCACCCAGATCTTCTTCAAGTGCAACGGGGAATGGGTTCGCCAGGTCGATCACGTCATTGAACGCA
GCACTGACGGCAGCAGCGGATTGCCAACCATGGAGGTCCGGATCAACGTATCAAGGCAGCAGGTCGAGAA
AGTGTTTGGGCTGGAGGAGTACTGGTGCCAGTGTGTGGCATGGAGCTCCTCAGGAACCACCAAAAGCCAG
AAGGCCTACATCCGGATTGCCTATTTGCGCAAGAACTTTGAGCAGGAGCCGCTGGCCAAGGAAGTGTCAC
TGGAGCAAGGCATTGTGCTACCTTGTCGCCCCCCGGAAGGAATCCCCCCAGCTGAGGTGGAGTGGCTCCG
AAATGAGGACCTCGTGGACCCCTCCCTCGACCCCAATGTGTACATCACACGGGAGCACAGCCTAGTCGTG
CGGCAGGCC
