>Addgene plasmid #72176 | Unc5a.a-Fc-His | addgene partial sequence | sequence record 137087 | SV40pA-R 5'-GAAATTTGTGATGCTATTGC-3'
ATAAGATCTCTAGATTAATGGTGATGGTGATGATGGCCGCCTTTACCCGGAGACAGGGAGAGGCTCTTCT
GCGTGTAGTGGTTGTGCAGAGCCTCATGCATCACGGAGCATGAGAAGACGTTCCCCTGCTGCCACCTGCT
CTTGTCCACGGTGAGCTTGCTGTAGAGGAAGAAGGAGCCGTCGGAGTCCAGCACGGGAGGCGTGGTCTTG
TAGTTGTTCTCCGGCTGCCCATTGCTCTCCCACTCCACGGCGATGTCGCTGGGATAGAAGCCTTTGACCA
GGCAGGTCAGGCTGACCTGGTTCTTGGTCAGCTCATCCCGGGATGGGGGCAGGGTATACACCTGTGGTTC
TCGGGGCTGCCCTTTGGCTTTGGAGATGGTTTTCTCGATGGGGGCTGGGAGGGCTTTGTTGGAGACCTTG
CACTTGTACTCCTTGCCATTCAGCCAGTCCTGGTGCAGGACGGTGAGGACGCTGACCACACGGTACGTGC
TGTTGTACTGCTCCTCCCGCGGCTTTGTCTTGGCATTATGCACCTCCACGCCGTCCACGTACCAGTTGAA
CTTGACCTCAGGGTCTTCGTGGCTCACGTCCACCACCACGCATGTGACCTCAGGGGTCCGGGAGATCATG
AGGGTGTCCTTGGGTTTTGGGGGGAAGAGGAAGACTGACGGTCCCCCCAGGAGTTCAGGTGCTGGGCACG
GTGGGCATGTGTGAGTTTTGTCACTAGTGGAAGAGGTGTGCAGGCAGAGGTCACTGGTACAGTTGCGG
